>Addgene plasmid #87629 | pRVV598 | addgene full sequence | sequence record 174877 | Addgene NGS Result
CTAAATTGTAAGCGTTAATATTTTGTTAAAATTCGCGTTAAATTTTTGTTAAATCAGCTCATTTTTTAAC
CAATAGGCCGAAATCGGCAAAATCCCTTATAAATCAAAAGAATAGACCGAGATAGGGT
[37 nt withheld, positions 129-165]
AAAGAACGTGGACTCCAACGTCAAAGG
[49 nt withheld, positions 193-241]
T
[91 nt withheld, positions 243-333]
G
[124 nt withheld, positions 335-458]
CCCATTCGCCATTCAGGCTGCGCAACTGTTGGGAAGGGCGATCGGTGCGGGCCTCTTCGCTATTACGCCA
GCTGGCGAAAGGGGGATGTGCTGCAAGGCGATTAAGTTGGGTAACGCCAGGGTTTTCCCAGTCACGACGT
TGTAAAACGACGGCCAGTGAATTGTAATACGACTCACTATAGGGCGAATTGGGTACGTACCGGGCCCCTA
GTATGTATGTAAGTTAATAAAACCCATTTTTGCGGAAAGTAGATAAAAAAAACATTTTTTTTTTTTACTG
CACTGGATATCATTGAACTTATCTGATCAGTTTTAAATTTACTTCGATCCAAGGGTATTTGATGTACCAG
GTTCTTTCGATTACCTCTCACTCAAAATGACATTCCACTCAAAGTCAGCGCTGTTTGCCTCCTTCTCTGT
CCACAGAAATATCGCCGTCTCTTTCGCCGCTGCGTCCGCTATCTCTTTCGCCACCGTTTGTAGCGTTACG
TAGCGTCAATGTCCGCCTTCAGTTGCATTTTGTCAGCGGTTTCGTGACGAAGCTCCAAGCGGTTTACGCC
ATCAATTAAACACAAAGTGCTGTGCCAAAACTCCTCTCGCTTCTTATTTTTGTTTGTTTTTTGAGTGATT
GGGGTGGTGATTGGTTTTGGGTGGGTAAGCAGGGGAAAGTGTGAAAAATCCCGGCAATGGGCCAAGAGGA
TCAGGAGCTATTAATTCGCGGAGGCAGCAAACACCCATCTGCCGAGCATCTGAACAATGTGAGTAGTACA
TGTGCATACATCTTAAGTTCACTTGATCTATAGGAACTGCGATTGCAACATCAAATTGTCTGCGGCGTGA
GAACTGCGACCCACAAAAATCCCAAACCGCAATTGCACAAACAAATAGTGACACGAAACAGATTATTCTG
GTAGCTGTTCTCGCTATATAAGACAATTTTTGAGATCATATCATGATCAAGACATCTAAAGGCATTCATT
TTCGACTATATTCTTTTTTACAAAAAATATAACAACCAGATATTTTAAGCTGATCCTAGATGCACAAAAA
ATAAATAAAAGTATAAACCTACTTCGTAGGATACTTCGGGGTACTTTTTGTTCGGGGTTAGATGAGCATA
ACGCTTGTAGTTGATATTTGAGATCCCCTATCATTGCAGGGTGACAGCGGAGCGGCTTCGCAGAGCTGCA
TTAACCAGGGCTTCGGGCAGGCCAAAAACTACGGCACGCTCCGGCCACCCAGTCCGCCGGAGGACTCCGG
TTCAGGGAGCGGCCAACTAGCCGAGAACCTCACCTATGCCTGGCACAATATGGACATCTTTGGGGCGGTC
AATCAGCCGGGCTCCGGATGGCGGCAGCTGGTCAACCGGACACGCGGACTATTCTGCAACGAGCGACACA
TACCGGCGCCCAGGAAACATTTGCTCAAGAACGGTGAGTTTCTATTCGCAGTCGGCTGATCTGTGTGAAA
TCTTAATAAAGGGTCCAATTACCAATTTGAAACTCAGTTTGCGGCGTGGCCTATCCGGGCGAACTTTTGG
CCGTGATGGGCAGTTCCGGTGCCGGAAAGACGACCCTGCTGAATGCCCTTGCCTTTCGATCGCCGCAGGG
CATCCAAGTATCGCCATCCGGGATGCGACTGCTCAATGGCCAACCTGTGGACGCCAAGGAGATGCAGGCC
AGGTGCGCCTATGTCCAGCAGGATGACCTCTTTATCGGCTCCCTAACGGCCAGGGAACACCTGATTTTCC
AAGCCATGGTGCGGATGCCACGACATCTGACCTATCGGCAGCGAGTGGCCCGCGTGGATCAGGTGATCCA
GGAGCTTTCGCTCAGCAAATGTCAGCACACGATCATCGGTGTGCCCGGCAGGGTGAAAGGTCTGTCCGGC
GGAGAAAGGAAGCGTCTGGCATTCGCCTCCGAGGCTCTAACCGATCCGCCGCTTCTGATCTGCGATGAGC
CCACCTCCGGACTGGACTCCTTTACCGCCCACAGCGTCGTCCAGGTGCTGAAGAAGCTGTCGCAGAAGGG
CAAGACCGTCATCCTGACCATTCATCAGCCGTCTTCCGAGCTGTTTGAGCTCTTTGACAAGATCCTTCTG
ATGGCCGAGGGCAGGGTAGCTTTCTTGGGCACTCCCAGCGAAGCCGTCGACTTCTTTTCCTAGTGAGTTC
GATGTGTTTATTAAGGGTATCTAGTATTACATAACATCTCAACTCCTATCCAGCGTGGGTGCCCAGTGTC
CTACCAACTACAATCCGGCGGACTTTTACGTACAGGTGTTGGCCGTTGTGCCCGGACGGGAGATCGAGTC
CCGTGATCGGATCGCCAAGATATGCGACAATTTTGCCATTAGCAAAGTAGCCCGGGATATGGAGCAGTTG
TTGGCCACCAAAAATCTGGAGAAGCCACTGGAGCAGCCGGAGAATGGGTACACCTACAAGGCCACCTGGT
TCATGCAGTTCCGGGCGGTCCTGTGGCGATCCTGGCTGTCGGTGCTCAAGGAACCACTCCTCGTAAAAGT
GCGACTTATTCAGACAACGGTGAGTGGTTCCAGTGGAAACAAATGATATAACGCTTACAATTCTTGGAAA
CAAATTCGCTAGATTTTAGATAGAATTGCCTGATTCCACACCCTTCTTAGTTTTTTTCAATGAGATGTAT
AGTTTATAGTTTTGCAGAAGATAAATAAATTTCATTTAACTCGCGAATATTAATGAGATGCGAGTAACAT
TTTAATTTGCAGATGGTTGCCATCTTGATTGGCCTCATCTTTTTGGGCCAACAACTCACGCAAGTGGGTG
TGATGAATATCAACGGAGCCATCTTCCTCTTCCTGACCAACATGACCTTTCAAAACGTCTTTGCCACGAT
AAATGTAAGTCATGTTTAGAATACATTTGCATTTCAATAATTTACTAACTTTCTAATGAATCGATTCGAT
TTAGGTGTTCACCTCAGAGCTGCCAGTTTTTATGAGGGAGGCCCGAAGTCGACTTTATCGCTGTGACACA
TACTTTCTGGGCAAAACGATTGCCGAATTGCCGCTTTTTCTCACAGTGCCACTGGTCTTCACGGCGATTG
CCTATCCGATGATCGGACTGCGGGCCGGAGTGCTGCACTTCTTCAACTGCCTGGCGCTGGTCACTCTGGT
GGCCAATGTGTCAACGTCCTTCGGATATCTAATATCCTGCGCCAGCTCCTCGACCTCGATGGCGCTGTCT
GTGGGTCCGCCGGTTATCATACCATTCCTGCTCTTTGGCGGCTTCTTCTTGAACTCGGGCTCGGTGCCAG
TATACCTCAAATGGTTGTCGTACCTCTCATGGTTCCGTTACGCCAACGAGGGTCTGCTGATTAACCAATG
GGCGGACGTGGAGCCGGGCGAAATTAGCTGCACATCGTCGAACACCACGTGCCCCAGTTCGGGCAAGGTC
ATCCTGGAGACGCTTAACTTCTCCGCCGCCGATCTGCCGCTGGACTACGTGGGTCTGGCCATTCTCATCG
TGAGCTTCCGGGTGCTCGCATATCTGGCTCTAAGACTTCGGGCCCGACGCAAGGAGTAGCCGACATATAT
CCGAAATAACTGCTTGTTTTTTTTTTTTACCATTATTACCATCGTGTTTACTGTTTATTGCCCCCTCAAA
AAGCTAATGTAATTATATTTGTGCCAATAAAAACAAGATATGACCTATAGAATACAAGTATTTCCCCTTC
GAACATCCCCACAAGTAGACTTTGGATTTGTCTTCTAACCAAAAGACTTACACACCTGCATACCTTACAT
CAAAAACTCGTTTATCGCTACATAAAACACCGGGATATATTTTTTATATACATACTTTTCAAATCGCGCG
CCCTCTTCATAATTCACCTCCACCACACCACGTTTCGTAGTTGCTCTTTCGCTGTCTCCCACCCGCTCTC
CGCAACACATTCACCTTTTGTTCGACGACCTTGGAGCGACTGTCGTTAGTTCCGCGCGATTCGGTTCGCT
CAAATGGTTCCGAGTGGTTCATTTCGTCTCAATAGAAATTAGTAATAAATATTTGTATGTACAATTTATT
TGCTCCAATATATTTGTATATATTTCCCTCACAGCTATATTTATTCTAATTTAATATTATGACTTTTTAA
GGTAATTTTTTGTGACCTGTTCGGAGTGATTAGCGTTACAATTTGAACTGAAAGTGACATCCAGTGTTTG
TTCCTTGTGTAGATGCATCTCAAAAAAATGGTGGGCATAATAGTGTTGTTTATATATATCAAAAATAACA
ACTATAATAATAAGAATACATTTAATTTAGAAAATGCTTGGATTTCACTGGAACTAGGCTAGATTTAAAT
GCATGCCCTGCAGGAAGCTTCCTAGGAGGCCTAGATCTGCGGCCGCGGTTTGTACCGTACACCACTGAGA
CCGCGGTGGTTGACCAGACAAACCTTAATTAAGAATTCGAAGTTCCTATTCTTCAAAAGGTATAGGAACT
TCCTAGAATCCCAAAACAAACTGGTTATTGTGGTAGGTCATTTGTTTGGCAGAAAGAAAACTCGAGAAAT
TTCTCTGGCCGTTATTCGTTATTCTCTCTTTTCTTTTTGGGTCTCTCCCTCTCTGCACTAATGCTCTCTC
ACTCTGTCACACAGTAAACGGCATACTGCTCTCGTTGGTTCGAGAGAGCGCGCCTCGAATGTTCGCGAAA
AGAGCGCCGGAGTATAAATAGAGGCGCTTCGTCTACGGAGCGACAATTCAATTCAAACAAGCAAAGTGAA
CACGTCGCTAAGCGAAAGCTAAGCAAATAAACAAGCGCAGCTGAACAAGCTAAACAATCTGCAGTAAAGT
GCAAGTTAAAGTGAATCAATTAAAAGTAACCAGCAACCAAGTAAATCAACTGCAACTACTGAAATCTGCC
AAGAAGTAATTATTGAATACAAGAAGAGAACTCTGGGGGATCTGATCAAGAGACAGGATGAGGATCGTTT
CGCATGATTGAACAAGATGGATTGCACGCAGGTTCTCCGGCCGCTTGGGTGGAGAGGCTATTCGGCTATG
ACTGGGCACAACAGACAATCGGCTGCTCTGATGCCGCCGTGTTCCGGCTGTCAGCGCAGGGGCGCCCGGT
TCTTTTTGTCAAGACCGACCTGTCCGGTGCCCTGAATGAACTGCAGGACGAGGCAGCGCGGCTATCGTGG
CTGGCCACGACGGGCGTTCCTTGCGCAGCTGTGCTCGACGTTGTCACTGAAGCGGGAAGGGACTGGCTGC
TATTGGGCGAAGTGCCGGGGCAGGATCTCCTGTCATCTCACCTTGCTCCTGCCGAGAAAGTATCCATCAT
GGCTGATGCAATGCGGCGGCTGCATACGCTTGATCCGGCTACCTGCCCATTCGACCACCAAGCGAAACAT
CGCATCGAGCGAGCACGTACTCGGATGGAAGCCGGTCTTGTCGATCAGGATGATCTGGACGAAGAGCATC
AGGGGCTCGCGCCAGCCGAACTGTTCGCCAGGCTCAAGGCGCGCATGCCCGACGGCGAGGATCTCGTCGT
GACCCATGGCGATGCCTGCTTGCCGAATATCATGGTGGAAAATGGCCGCTTTTCTGGATTCATCGACTGT
GGCCGGCTGGGTGTGGCGGACCGCTATCAGGACATAGCGTTGGCTACCCGTGATATTGCTGAAGAGCTTG
GCGGCGAATGGGCTGACCGCTTCCTCGTGCTTTACGGTATCGCCGCTCCCGATTCGCAGCGCATCGCCTT
CTATCGCCTTCTTGACGAGTTCTTCTGAGAAGTTCCTATTCTTCAAAAGGTATAGGAACTTCACCGGTGG
TTTGTCTGGTCAACCACCGCGGTCTCAGTGGTGTACGGTACAAACCGGCGCGCCGCTAGCCATATGGGGA
TTGGTGGCGACGACTCCTGGAGCCCGTCAGTATCGGCGGAATTACAGCTGAGCGCCGGTCGCTACCATTA
CCAGTTGGTCTGGTGTCAAAAATAATAATAACCGGGCAGGCCATGTCTGCCCGTATTTCGCGTAAGGAAA
TCCCTCGAGGGTACCTCTAGAGGATCTTTGTGAAGGAACCTTACTTCTGTGGTGTGACATAATTGGACAA
ACTACCTACAGAGATTTAAAGCTCTAAGGTAAATATAAAATTTTTAAGTGTATAATGTGTTAAACTACTG
ATTCTAATTGTTTGTGTATTTTAGATTCCAACCTATGGAACTGATGAATGGGAGCAGTGGTGGAATGCCT
TTAATGAGGAAAACCTGTTTTGCTCAGAAGAAATGCCATCTAGTGATGATGAGGCTACTGCTGACTCTCA
ACATTCTACTCCTCCAAAAAAGAAGAGAAAGGTAGAAGACCCCAAGGACTTTCCTTCAGAATTGCTAAGT
TTTTTGAGTCATGCTGTGTTTAGTAATAGAACTCTTGCTTGCTTTGCTATTTACACCACAAAGGAAAAAG
CTGCACTGCTATACAAGAAAATTATGGAAAAATATTTGATGTATAGTGCCTTGACTAGAGATCATAATCA
GCCATACCACATTTGTAGAGGTTTTACTTGCTTTAAAAAACCTCCCACACCTCCCCCTGAACCTGAAACA
TAAAATGAATGCAATTGTTGTTGTTAACTTGTTTATTGCAGCTTATAATGGTTACAAATAAAGCAATAGC
ATCACAAATTTCACAAATAAAGCATTTTTTTCACTGCATTCTAGTTGTGGTTTGTCCAAACTCATCAATG
TATCTTATCATGTCTGGATCCACTAGTTCTAGCCAGCTTTTGTTCCCTTTAGTGAGGGTTAATTTCGAGC
TTGGCGTAATCATGGTCATAGCTGTTTCCTGTGTGAAATTGTTATCCGCTCACAATTCCACACAACATAC
GAGCCGGAAGCATAAAGTGTAAAGCCTGGGGTGCCTAATGAGTGAGCTAACTCACATTAATTGCGTTGCG
CTCACTGCCCGCTTTCCAGTCGGGAAACCTGTCGTGCCAGCTGCATTAATGAATCGGCCAACGCGCGGGG
AGAGGCGGTTTGCGTATTGGGCGCTCTTCCGCTTCCTCGCTCACTGACTCGCTGCGCTCGGTCGTTCGGC
TGCGGCGAGCGGTATCAGCTCACTCAAAGGCGGTAATACGGTTATCCACAGAATCAGGGGATAACGCAGG
AAAGAACATGTGAGCAAAAGGCCAGCAAAAGGCCAGGAACCGTAAAAAGGCCGCGTTGCTGGCGTTTTTC
CATAGGCTCCGCCCCCCTGACGAGCATCACAAAAATCGACGCTCAAGTCAGAGGTGGCGAAACCCGACAG
GACTATAAAGATACCAGGCGTTTCCCCCTGGAAGCTCCCTCGTGCGCTCTCCTGTTCCGACCCTGCCGCT
TACCGGATACCTGTCCGCCTTTCTCCCTTCGGGAAGCGTGGCGCTTTCTCATAGCTCACGCTGTAGGTAT
CTCAGTTCGGTGTAGGTCGTTCGCTCCAAGCTGGGCTGTGTGCACGAACCCCCCGTTCAGCCCGACCGCT
GCGCCTTATCCGGTAACTATCGTCTTGAGTCCAACCCGGTAAGACACGACTTATCGCCACTGGCAGCAGC
CACTGGTAACAGGATTAGCAGAGCGAGGTATGTAGGCGGTGCTACAGAGTTCTTGAAGTGGTGGCCTAAC
TACGGCTACACTAGAAGAACAGTATTTGGTATCTGCGCTCTGCTGAAGCCAGTTACCTTCGGAAAAAGAG
TTGGTAGCTCTTGATCCGGCAAACAAACCACCGCTGGTAGCGGTGGTTTTTTTGTTTGCAAGCAGCAGAT
TACGCGCAGAAAAAAAGGATCTCAAGAAGATCCTTTGATCTTTTCTACGGGGTCTGACGCTCAGTGGAAC
GAAAACTCACGTTAAGGGATTTTGGTCATGAGATTATCAAAAAGGATCTTCACCTAGATCCTTTTAAATT
AAAAATGAAGTTTTAAATCAATCTAAAGTATATATGAGTAAACTTGGTCTGACAGTTACCAATGCTTAAT
CAGTGAGGCACCTATCTCAGCGATCTGTCTATTTCGTTCATCCATAGTTGCCTGACTCCCCGTCGTGTAG
ATAACTACGATACGGGAGGGCTTACCATCTGGCCCCAGTGCTGCAATGATACCGCGAGACCCACGCTCAC
CGGCTCCAGATTTATCAGCAATAAACCAGCCAGCCGGAAGGGCCGAGCGCAGAAGTGGTCCTGCAACTTT
ATCCGCCTCCATCCAGTCTATTAATTGTTGCCGGGAAGCTAGAGTAAGTAGTTCGCCAGTTAATAGTTTG
CGCAACGTTGTTGCCATTGCTACAGGCATCGTGGTGTCACGCTCGTCGTTTGGTATGGCTTCATTCAGCT
CCGGTTCCCAACGATCAAGGCGAGTTACATGATCCCCCATGTTGTGCAAAAAAGCGGTTAGCTCCTTCGG
TCCTCCGATCGTTGTCAGAAGTAAGTTGGCCGCAGTGTTATCACTCATGGTTATGGCAGCACTGCATAAT
TCTCTTACTGTCATGCCATCCGTAAGATGCTTTTCTGTGACTGGTGAGTACTCAACCAAGTCATTCTGAG
AATAGTGTATGCGGCGACCGAGTTGCTCTTGCCCGGCGTCAATACGGGATAATACCGCGCCACATAGCAG
AACTTTAAAAGTGCTCATCATTGGAAAACGTTCTTCGGGGCGAAAACTCTCAAGGATCTTACCGCTGTTG
AGATCCAGTTCGATGTAACCCACTCGTGCACCCAACTGATCTTCAGCATCTTTTACTTTCACCAGCGTTT
CTGGGTGAGCAAAAACAGGAAGGCAAAATGCCGCAAAAAAGGGAATAAGGGCGACACGGAAATGTTGAAT
ACTCATACTCTTCCTTTTTCAATATTATTGAAGCATTTATCAGGGTTATTGTCTCATGAGCGGATACATA
TTTGAATGTATTTAGAAAAATAAACAAATAGGGGTTCCGCGCACATTTCCCCGAAAAGTGCCAC
Features (pLannotate 1.2.2; 21 found; start..end, strand, type, name):
     30..458     -  rep_origin     f1 ori (sequence partly withheld): f1 bacteriophage origin of replication; arrow indicates direction of (+) strand synthesis
    463..620     -  CDS            lacZα (fragment): LacZα fragment of β-galactosidase; lacZ fragment
    623..641     +  promoter       T7 promoter: promoter for bacteriophage T7 RNA polymerase
    666..4785    +  gene           mini-white: white; This modified version of the white gene lacks part of the first intron.
   4941..5393    +  promoter       hsp70 promoter: Drosophila melanogaster hsp70Bb promoter
   5432..6223    +  CDS            neo: KKA2_KLEPN - Also known as kan, nptII. Experimental evidence at protein level: Swiss-Prot protein existence level 1. Resistance to kanamycin, neomycin, paromomycin, ribostamycin, butirosin and gentamicin B. From Klebsiella pneumoniae.
   6328..6433    +  CDS            lacZ (fragment): β-galactosidase; lacZ
   6501..6575    +  CDS            small t antigen (fragment): SV40 (simian virus 40) small t antigen
   6577..6642    +  intron         small t intron: SV40 (simian virus 40) small t antigen intron
   6772..6792    +  CDS            SV40 NLS: nuclear localization signal of SV40 (simian virus 40) large T antigen
   6799..6933    +  CDS            LT_POVHA (fragment): Protein inferred from homology: Swiss-Prot protein existence level 3. Isoform large T antigen is a key early protein essential for both driving viral replication and inducing cellular transformation. Plays a role in viral genome replication by driving entry of quiescent cells into the cell cycle and by autoregulating the synthesis of viral early mRNA. Displays highly oncogenic activities by corrupting the host cellular checkpoint mechanisms that guard cell division and the transcription, replication, and repair of DNA. Participates in the modulation of cellular gene expression preceeding viral
   6958..7041    +  CDS            large T antigen (fragment): large T antigen from SV40 (simian virus 40)
   7064..7198    +  polyA_signal   SV40 poly(A) signal: SV40 polyadenylation signal
   7224..7242    -  promoter       T3 promoter: promoter for bacteriophage T3 RNA polymerase
   7287..7303    -  protein_bind   lac operator: The lac repressor binds to the lac operator to inhibit transcription in E. coli. This inhibition can be relieved by adding lactose or isopropyl-β-D-thiogalactopyranoside (IPTG). lac repressor encoded by lacI
   7311..7341    -  promoter       lac promoter: promoter for the E. coli lac operon
   7356..7377    -  protein_bind   CAP binding site: CAP binding activates transcription in the presence of cAMP. E. coli catabolite activator protein
   7390..7482    -  CDS            lacI (fragment): lac repressor; lacI; The lac repressor binds to the lac operator to inhibit transcription in E. coli. This inhibition can be relieved by adding lactose or isopropyl-β-D-thiogalactopyranoside (IPTG).
   7665..8253    -  rep_origin     ori: high-copy-number ColE1/pMB1/pBR322/pUC origin of replication
   8424..9284    -  CDS            AmpR: β-lactamase; bla; confers resistance to ampicillin, carbenicillin, and related antibiotics
   9285..9389    -  promoter       AmpR promoter: bla
