[The description below was written by a language model from this plasmid's Addgene catalogue record and pLannotate feature annotations shown in this document.]
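Description:
pRVV598 is a donor (homology-directed repair template) plasmid built on the pBluescript SK+ backbone for CRISPR/Cas9 genome engineering in Drosophila melanogaster, designed to create alleles flanked by attP attachment sites for the mycobacteriophage Bxb1 serine integrase. It is roughly 9.4 kb and is maintained in E. coli as a high-copy plasmid through the pUC-type ColE1 origin, with ampicillin selection from the bla gene under its own promoter. Remnants of the pBluescript cloning region remain, including the f1 origin, the lac promoter/operator, a lacZα fragment, and the T7 and T3 promoters that bracket the inserted cassette.

Between those promoters lie two fly selection markers. The first is mini-white, a shortened version of the white gene that restores eye pigmentation in a white mutant background and so allows visual scoring of integration events. The second is a neomycin phosphotransferase (neo/nptII) coding sequence driven by the Drosophila hsp70Bb promoter and followed by SV40 small t intron and polyadenylation sequences; this kind of cassette can provide drug-based (G418) selection in flies. The short lacZ and T antigen fragments annotated downstream of neo appear to be carried along with the SV40 3′ processing region rather than being functional genes.

The catalogued insert, the 48 bp Bxb1 attP site, is not annotated in the automated feature table, so the number, position and orientation of the attP copies relative to the markers cannot be read from the record. Likewise, no homology arms are listed. These would presumably be cloned in by the user for the chosen locus. Once installed in the genome, attP-flanked alleles can serve as landing sites for Bxb1-mediated cassette exchange.
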