Addgene plasmid #87629: pRVV598
Purpose: Donor vector for creation of CRISPR/Cas9-mediated Bxb1 attP-flanked alleles.
Depositing lab: Richard Mann. Depositing organization: Columbia University. Publication: Bxb1 phage recombinase assists genome engineering in Drosophila melanogaster. Voutev R, Mann RS. Biotechniques. 2017 Jan 1;62(1):37-38. doi: 10.2144/000114494. PubMed 28118814.
Backbone
  Vector backbone: pBluescript SK+
  Total vector size (bp): 9428
  Vector type: CRISPR
Growth in bacteria
  Bacterial resistance: Ampicillin, 100 μg/mL
  Growth temperature: 37°C
  Growth strain: DH5alpha
  Copy number: High Copy
Gene/Insert
  Gene/Insert name: Bxb1 attP
  Species: Mycobacterium phage Bxb1
  Insert size (bp): 48
Terms and licenses: Academic/Nonprofit Terms; Industry Terms: Not Available to Industry
How to cite: pRVV598 was a gift from Richard Mann (Addgene plasmid # 87629 ; http://n2t.net/addgene:87629 ; RRID:Addgene_87629)
